Addgene plasmid #203681: PJEBAN2
Purpose: Expresses Cyan Fluorescent Protein (CFP) in Listeria monocytogenes
Depositing lab: Tine Rask Licht. Depositing organization: Danmarks Tekniske Universitet. Publication: Construction of a multiple fluorescence labelling system for use in co-invasion studies of Listeria monocytogenes. Andersen JB, Roldgaard BB, Lindner AB, Christensen BB, Licht TR. BMC Microbiol. 2006 Oct 3;6:86. doi: 10.1186/1471-2180-6-86. PubMed 17014739.
Backbone
  Vector backbone: pNF8
  Vector type: Bacterial Expression
Growth in bacteria
  Bacterial resistance: Erythromycin, 200 μg/mL
  Growth temperature: 37°C
  Growth strain: DH5alpha
  Copy number: Unknown
Gene/Insert
  Gene/Insert name: Cyan Fluorescent Protein (CFP)
Terms and licenses: Academic/Nonprofit Terms; Industry Terms: Not Available to Industry
Depositor comments: Please note that this plasmid contains an additional IS4-like element in the backbone.
How to cite: PJEBAN2 was a gift from Tine Rask Licht (Addgene plasmid # 203681 ; http://n2t.net/addgene:203681 ; RRID:Addgene_203681)
