[The description below was written by a language model from this plasmid's Addgene catalogue record and pLannotate feature annotations shown in this document.]
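Description:
PJEBAN2 is a bacterial expression plasmid built on the pNF8 backbone that produces cyan fluorescent protein (CFP) in Listeria monocytogenes. The sequenced record is about 9 kb and has the layout of an E. coli/Gram-positive shuttle vector. A high-copy ColE1/pUC-type origin supports propagation in E. coli. Fragments matching copR and repS, the copy-control and replication genes of the pIP501/pAMβ1 family of streptococcal and enterococcal plasmids, presumably provide replication in Listeria. Selection is by erythromycin, conferred by an erm rRNA methylase gene preceded by its regulatory leader peptide. Only a short, non-functional fragment of β-lactamase remains. An IncP oriT with traJ and a partial traI is also present, so the plasmid should be mobilisable by conjugation from a suitable donor strain.

The fluorescent protein coding sequence sits within remnants of a pUC18/19 polylinker, between lac promoter/operator elements and a lacZα fragment. The automated annotation labels this open reading frame "Cycle 3 GFP", which probably reflects the close similarity among GFP variants, since the catalogue entry identifies the insert as CFP. The record does not name the promoter that drives expression in Listeria. The several hundred bases upstream of the reporter are unannotated apart from a short fragment of Listeria rpiA, which indicates Listeria-derived sequence there.

The repS annotation is split into two parts separated by over a kilobase of sequence that includes an RNA-OUT element. This fits the depositor's note that the backbone carries an additional IS4-like insertion element, though the record does not state its effect on replication. The associated publication describes a multicolour labelling system, in which differently tagged L. monocytogenes strains can be distinguished in co-invasion studies.
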