Features (pLannotate 1.2.2; 21 found; start..end, strand, type, name):
    292..384     +  CDS            lacI (fragment): lac repressor; lacI; The lac repressor binds to the lac operator to inhibit transcription in E. coli. This inhibition can be relieved by adding lactose or isopropyl-β-D-thiogalactopyranoside (IPTG).
    397..418     +  protein_bind   CAP binding site: CAP binding activates transcription in the presence of cAMP. E. coli catabolite activator protein
    433..463     +  promoter       lac promoter: promoter for the E. coli lac operon
    471..487     +  protein_bind   lac operator: The lac repressor binds to the lac operator to inhibit transcription in E. coli. This inhibition can be relieved by adding lactose or isopropyl-β-D-thiogalactopyranoside (IPTG). lac repressor encoded by lacI
    520..538     +  misc_feature   MCS (fragment): pUC18/19 multiple cloning site
    532..618     -  CDS            rpiA (fragment): RPIA_LISMC - Protein inferred from homology: Swiss-Prot protein existence level 3. Catalyzes the reversible conversion of ribose-5-phosphate to ribulose 5-phosphate. From Listeria monocytogenes serotype 4b (strain CLIP80459).
    986..1705    +  CDS            Cycle 3 GFP: Cycle 3 GFP (Crameri et al., 1996) mammalian codon-optimized
   1706..1723    +  misc_feature   MCS (fragment): pUC18/19 multiple cloning site
   1726..1880    +  CDS            lacZα (fragment): LacZα fragment of β-galactosidase; lacZ fragment
   1886..1937    -  misc_feature   bom (fragment): basis of mobility region from pBR322
   1936..2031    -  CDS            traI (fragment): TRAI6_ECOLX - Experimental evidence at protein level: Swiss-Prot protein existence level 1. The initiation process of transfer DNA synthesis requires the interaction of at least three plasmid-specific components (TraH, I, and J) at the transfer origin resulting in the assembly of a specialised nucleoprotein complex - the relaxosome. Site- and strand-specific cleavage at the transfer origin is dependent on TraI and TraJ. From Escherichia coli.
   2069..2440    -  CDS            traJ: oriT-recognizing protein; traJ
   2473..2582    -  oriT           oriT: incP origin of transfer
   2837..2917    +  CDS            ermC: LPRM_ENTFL - Protein predicted: Swiss-Prot protein existence level 4. This peptide is involved in the control mechanism of the synthesis of the erythromycin resistance protein. From Enterococcus faecalis (Streptococcus faecalis).
   3045..3779    +  CDS            erm: ERM_STREE - Experimental evidence at protein level: Swiss-Prot protein existence level 1. This protein produces a dimethylation of the adenine residue at position 2085 in 23S rRNA, resulting in reduced affinity between ribosomes and macrolide-lincosamide-streptogramin B antibiotics. From Streptococcus pneumoniae.
   3913..4149    +  CDS            copR (fragment): COPR_STRAG - Protein predicted: Swiss-Prot protein existence level 4. Involved in copy control of plasmid pIP501. From Streptococcus agalactiae.
   4860..5093    +  CDS            repS (fragment): REPS_STRPY - Protein predicted: Swiss-Prot protein existence level 4. Essential for replication. From Streptococcus pyogenes.
   5130..5199    -  ncRNA          RNA-OUT: Accession: RF00240 - RNA-OUT
   6360..7685    +  CDS            repS (fragment): REPS_STRPY - Protein predicted: Swiss-Prot protein existence level 4. Essential for replication. From Streptococcus pyogenes.
   8184..8397    +  CDS            bla(M) (fragment): β-lactamase lacking the signal sequence; bla(M); allows cytosolic expression of β-lactamase
   8569..109     +  rep_origin     ori (across the origin): high-copy-number ColE1/pMB1/pBR322/pUC origin of replication
>Addgene plasmid #203681 | PJEBAN2 | addgene full sequence | sequence record 405711 | Addgene NGS Result
GCTTCCAGGGGGAAACGCCTGGTATCTTTATAGTCCTGTCGGGTTTCGCCACCTCTGACTTGAGCGTCGA
TTTTTGTGATGCTCGTCAGGGGGGCGGAGCCTATGGAAAAACGCCAGCAACGCGGCCTTTTTACGGTTCC
TGGCCTTTTGCTGGCCTTTTGCTCACATGTTCTTTCCTGCGTTATCCCCTGATTCTGTGGATAACCGTAT
TACCGCCTTTGAGTGAGCTGATACCGCTCGCCGCAGCCGAACGACCGAGCGCAGCGAGTCAGTGAGCGAG
GAAGCGGAAGAGCGCCCAATACGCAAACCGCCTCTCCCCGCGCGTTGGCCGATTCATTAATGCAGCTGGC
ACGACAGGTTTCCCGACTGGAAAGCGGGCAGTGAGCGCAACGCAATTAATGTGAGTTAGCTCACTCATTA
GGCACCCCAGGCTTTACACTTTATGCTTCCGGCTCGTATGTTGTGTGGAATTGTGAGCGGATAACAATTT
CACACAGGAAACAGCTATGACATGATTACGAATTCGAGCTCGGTACCCCCCGTTCCAAGACCCACAACCA
TTCCATCTTTAATCCATTCACAAGCCTTTTCTCCTGCAATCTTCTTTTGATTAATCATAGTCCAACCTCT
TTTCTAGCATTAAAACATTGCTATATCTATTGTTTCATTATACTCGTACCTACTTTCAAGTTCAAAATAT
GTTTATTTTTCTAACCTTACAAAAATGTAATTAGACATTTAAAGACAAATGTATTACAGTAAGTAAGTAT
TAAACGTTTATTTTTAATATTTGTAACACTAATGAAACAATGAAGAGGTGGATTTATGAATAAAATAAAA
CTAATTTTGCATCATCCAGCAACTATTTTTACAATGAAAACTTTTTTCTACCTAGCTATTTTGCTTGGAT
TGCTTTGGTTTTATGGTTTCAAAAACCCTGAAGGTGGAAATTCATTTACAACGGATCCGAAAGGAGGTTT
ATTAAATGGCTAGCAAAGGAGAAGAACTTTTCACTGGAGTTGTCCCAATTCTTGTTGAATTAGATGGTGA
TGTTAATGGGCACAGATTTTCTGTCAGTGGAGAGGGTGAAGGTGATGCTACATACGGAAAGCTTACCCTT
AAATTTATTTGCACTACTGGAAAACTACCTGTTCCATGGCCAACACTTGTCACTACTTTGACCTGGGGTG
TTCAATGCTTTTCCCGTTATCCGGATCATATGAAACGGCATGACTTTTTCAAGAGTGCCATGCCCGAAGG
TTATGTACAGGAACGCACTATATCTTTCAAAGATGACGGGAACTACAAGACGCGTGCTGAAGTCAAGTTT
GAAGGTGATACCCTTGTTAATCGTATCGAGTTAAAAGGTATTGATTTTAAAGAAGATGGAAACATTCTCG
GACACAAACTCGAGTACAACTATATCTCACACAATGTATACATCACGGCAGACAAACAAAAGAATGGAAT
CAAAGCTCACTTCAAAATTCGCCACAACATTGAAGATGGAGGCGTTCAACTAGCAGACCATTATCAACAA
AATACTCCAATTGGCGATGGCCCTGTCCTTTTACCAGACAACCATTACCTGTCGACACAATCTGCCCTTT
CGAAAGATCCCAAAGAAAAGCGTGACCACATGGTCCTTCTTGAGTTTGTAACTGCTGCTGGGATTACACG
TGGCATGGATGAGCTCTACAAATAACTGCAGGCATGCAAGCTTGGCACTGGCCGTCGTTTTACAACGTCG
TGACTGGGAAAACCCTGGCGTTACCCAACTTAATCGCCTTGCAGCACATCCCCCTTTCGCCAGCTGGCGT
AATAGCGAAGAGGCCCGCACCGATCGCCCTTCCCAACAGTTGCGCAGCCTGAATGGCGAATGGCGCCTGA
TGCGGTATTTTCTCCTTACGCATCTGTGCGGTATTTCACACCGCATAGGGGATCGGTCTTGCCTTGCTCG
TCGGTGATGTACTTCACCAGCTCCGCGAAGTCGCTCTTCTTGATGGAGCGCATGGGGACGTGCTTGGCAA
TCACGCGCACCCCCCGGCCGTTTTAGCGGCTAAAAAAGTCATGGCTCTGCCCTCGGGCGGACCACGCCCA
TCATGACCTTGCCAAGCTCGTCCTGCTTCTCTTCGATCTTCGCCAGCAGGGCGAGGATCGTGGCATCACC
GAACCGCGCCGTGCGCGGGTCGTCGGTGAGCCAGAGTTTCAGCAGGCCGCCCAGGCGGCCCAGGTCGCCA
TTGATGCGGGCCAGCTCGCGGACGTGCTCATAGTCCACGACGCCCGTGATTTTGTAGCCCTGGCCGACGG
CCAGCAGGTAGGCCGACAGGCTCATGCCGGCCGCCGCCGCCTTTTCCTCAATCGCTCTTCGTTCGTCTGG
AAGGCAGTACACCTTGATAGGTGGGCTGCCCTTCCTGGTTGGCTTGGTTTCATCAGCCATCCGCTTGCCC
TCATCTGTTACGCCGGCGGTAGCCGGCCAGCCTCGCAGAGCAGGATTCCCGTTGAGCACCGCCAGGTGCG
AATAAGGGACAGTGAAGAAGGAACACCCGCTCGCGGGTGGGCCTACTTCACCTATCCTGCCCGGCTGACG
CCGTTGGATACACCAAGGAAAGTCTACACGAACCCTTTGGCAAAATCCTGTATATCGTGCGAAAAAGGAT
GGATATACCGAAAAAATCGCTATAATGACCCCGAAGCAGGGTTATGCAGCGGAAAAGATCCCCCGAAGCA
AACTTAAGAGTGTGTTGATAGTGCAGTATCTTAAAATTTTGTGTATAATAGGAATTGAAGTTAAATTAGA
TGCTAAAAATTTGTAATTAAGAAGGAGGGATTCGTCATGTTGGTATTCCAAATGCGTAATGTAGATAAAA
CATCTACTGTTTTGAAACAGACTAAAAACAGTGATTACGCAGATAAATAAATACGTTAGATTAATTCCTA
CCAGTGACTAATCTTATGACTTTTTAAACAGATAACTAAAATTACAAACAAATCGTTTAACTTCTGTATT
TATTTACAGATGTAATCACTTCAGGAGTAATTACATGAACAAAAATATAAAATATTCTCAAAACTTTTTA
ACGAGTGAAAAAGTACTCAACCAAATAATAAAACAATTGAATTTAAAAGAAACCGATACCGTTTACGAAA
TTGGAACAGGTAAAGGGCATTTAACGACGAAACTGGCTAAAATAAGTAAACAGGTAACGTCTATTGAATT
AGACAGTCATCTATTCAACTTATCGTCAGAAAAATTAAAACTGAACATTCGTGTCACTTTAATTCACCAA
GATATTCTACAGTTTCAATTCCCTAACAAACAGAGGTATAAAATTGTTGGGAGTATTCCTTACCATTTAA
GCACACAAATTATTAAAAAAGTGGTTTTTGAAAGCCATGCGTCTGACATCTATCTGATTGTTGAAGAAGG
ATTCTACAAGCGTACCTTGGATATTCACCGAACACTAGGGTTGCTCTTGCACACTCAAGTCTCGATTCAG
CAATTGCTTAAGCTGCCAGCGGAATGCTTTCATCCTAAACCAAAAGTAAACAGTGTCTTAATAAAACTTA
CCCGCCATACCACAGATGTTCCAGATAAATATTGGAAGCTATATACGTACTTTGTTTCAAAATGGGTCAA
TCGAGAATATCGTCAACTGTTTACTAAAAATCAGTTTCATCAAGCAATGAAACACGCCAAAGTAAACAAT
TTAAGTACCATTACTTATGAGCAAGTATTGTCTATTTTTAATAGTTATCTATTATTTAACGGGAGGAAAT
AATTCTATGAGTCGCTTTTTTAAATTTGGAAAGTTACACGTTACTAAAGGGAATGGAGATAAATTATTAG
ATATACTACTGACAGCTTCCAAGAAGCTAAAGAGGTCCCTAGCGCCTACGGGGAATTTGGGCAAATCAAA
AGAAAAATTCTCCCAAGAATTAGAAATGAGTAGATCAAATTATTCACGAATAGAATCAGGAAAATCAGAT
CCAACCATAAAAACACTAGAACAAATTGCAAAGTTAACTAACTCAACGCTAGTAGTGGATTTAATCCCAA
ATGAGCCAACAGAACCAGAACCAGAAACAGAATCAGAACAAGTAACATTGGATTTAGAAATGGAAGAAGA
AAAAAGCAATGACTTCGTGTGAATAATGCACGAAATCGTTGCTTATTTTTTTTAAAAGCGGTATACTAGA
TATAACGAAACAACGAACTGAATAGAAACGAAAAAAGAGCCATGACACATTTATAAAATGTTTGACGACA
TTTTATAAATGCATAGCCCGATAAGATTGCCAAACCAACGCTTATCAGTTAGTCAGATGAACTCTTCCCT
CGTAAGAAGTTATTTAATTAACTTTGTTTGAAGACGGTATATAACCGTACTATCATTATATAGGGAAATC
AGAGAGTTTTCAAGTATCTAAGCTACTGAATTTAAGAATTGTTAAGCAATCAATCGGAAATCGTTTGATT
GCTTTTTTTGTATTCATTTATAGAAGGTGGAGTTTGTATGAATCATGATGAATGTAAAACTTATATAAAA
AATAGTTTATTGGAGATAAGAAAATTAGCAAATATCTATACACTAGAAACGTTTAAGAAAGAGTTAGAAA
AGAGAAATATCTACTTAGAAACAAAATCAGATAAGTATTTTTCTTCGGAGGGGGAAGATTATATATATAA
GTTAATAGAAAATAACAAAATAATTTATTCGATTAGTGGAAAAAAATTGACTTATAAAGGAAAAAAATCT
TTTTCAAAACATGCAATATTGAAACAGTTGAATGAAAAAGCAAACCAAGTTAATTAAACAACCTATTTTA
TAGGATTTATAGGAAAGGAGAACAGCTGAATGAATATCCCTTTTGTTGTAGAAACTGTGCTTCATGACGG
CTTGTTAAAGTACAAATTTAAAAATAGTAAAATTCGCTCAATCACTACCAAGCCAGGTAAAAGCAAAGGG
GCTATTTTTGCGTATCGCTCAAAATCAAGCATGATTGGCGGTCGTGGTGTTGTTCTGACTTCCGAGGAAG
CGATTCAAGAAAATCAAGATACATTTACACATTGGACACCCAACGCTGATGAATCCCCTAATGATTTTTA
TCAAAATCATTAAGTTAAGGTAGATACACATCTTGTCATATGATCAAATGGTTTCGCCAAAAATCAATAA
TCAGACAACAAAATGTGCGAACTCGATATTTTACACGACTCTCTTTACCAATTCTGCCCCGAATTACACT
TAAAACGACTCAACAGCTTAACGTTGGCTTGCCACGCCTTACTTGACTGTAAAACTCTCACTCTTACCGA
ACTTGGCCGTAACCTGCCAACCAAAGCGAGAACAAAACATAACATCAAACGAATCGACCGATTGTTAGGT
AATCGTCACCTCCACAAAGAGCGACTCGCTGTATACCGTTGGCATGCTAGCTTTATCTGTTCGGGCAATA
CGATGCCCATTGTACTTGTTGACTGGTCTGATATCCGTGAGCAAAAACGGCTTATGGTATTGCGAGCTTC
AGTCGCACTACACGGTCGTTCTGTTACTCTTTATGAGAAAGCGTTCCCGCTTTCAGAGCAATGTTCAAAG
AAAGCTCATGACCAATTTCTAGCCGACCTTGCGAGCATTCTACCGAGTAACACCACACCGCTCATTGTCA
GTGATGCTGGCTTTAAAGTGCCATGGTATAAATCCGTTGAGAAGCTGGGTTGGTACTGGTTAAGTCGAGT
AAGAGGAAAAGTACAATATGCAGACCTAGGAGCGGAAAACTGGAAACCTATCAGCAACTTACATGATATG
TCATCTAGTCACTCAAAGACTTTAGGCTATAAGAGGCTGACTAAAAGCAATCCAATCTCATGCCAAATTC
TATTGTATAAATCTCGCTCTAAAGGCCGAAAAAATCAGCGCTCGACACGGACTCATTGTCACCACCCGTC
ACCTAAAATCTACTCAGCGTCGGCAAAGGAGCCATGGATTCTAGCAACTAACTTACCTGTTGAAATTCGA
ACACCCAAACAACTTGTTAATATCTATTCGAAGCGAATGCAGATTGAAGAAACCTTCCGAGACTTGAAAA
GTCCTGCCTACGGACTAGGCCTACGCCATAGCCGAACGAGCAGCTCAGAGCGTTTTGATATCATGCTGCT
AATCGCCCTGATGCTTCAACTAACATGTTGGCTTGCGGGCGTTCATGCTCAGAAACAAGGTTGGGACAAG
CACTTCCAGGCTAACACAGTCAGAAATCGAAACGTACTCTCAACAGTTCGCTTAGGCATGGAAGTTTTGC
GGCATTCTGGCTACACAATAACAAGGGAAGACTTACTCGTGGCTGCAACCCTACTAGCTCAAAATTTATT
CACACATGGTTACGCTTTGGGGAAATTATGAGGGGATCTCTCAGCACCCAACGTTTATCGTTATGGAACG
TATGCAGACGAAAACCGTTCATACACGAAAGGACATTCTGAAAACAATTTAAGACAAATCAATACCTTCT
TTATTGATTTTGATATTCACACGGCAAAAGAAACTATTTCAGCAAGCGATATTTTAACAACCGCTATTGA
TTTAGGTTTTATGCCTACTATGATTATCAAATCTGATAAAGGTTATCAAGCATATTTTGTTTTAGAAACG
CCAGTCTATGTGACTTCAAAATCAGAATTTAAATCTGTCAAAGCAGCCAAAATAATTTCGCAAAATATCC
GAGAATATTTTGGAAAGTCTTTGCCAGTTGATCTAACGTGTAATCATTTTGGTATTGCTCGCATACCAAG
AACGGACAATGTAGAATTTTTTGATCCTAATTACCGTTATTCTTTCAAAGAATGGCAAGATTGGTCTTTC
AAACAAACAGATAATAAGGGCTTTACTCGTTCAAGTCTAACGGTTTTAAGCGGTACAGAAGGCAAAAAAC
AAGTAGATGAACCCTGGTTTAATCTCTTATTGCACGAAACGAAATTTTCAGGAGAAAAGGGTTTAATAGG
GCGTAATAACGTCATGTTTACCCTCTCTTTAGCCTACTTTAGTTCAGGCTATTCAATCGAAACGTGCGAA
TATAATATGTTTGAGTTTAATAATCGATTAGATCAACCCTTAGAAGAAAAAGAAGTAATCAAAATTGTTA
GAAGTGCCTATTCAGAAAACTATCAAGGGGCTAATAGGGAATACATTACCATTCTTTGCAAAGCTTGGGT
ATCAAGTGATTTAACCAGTAAAGATTTATTTGTCCGTCAAGGGTGGTTTAAATTCAAGAAAAAAAGAAGC
GAACGTCAACGTGTTCATTTGTCAGAATGGAAAGAAGATTTAATGGCTTATATTAGCGAAAAAAGCGATG
TATACAAGCCTTATTTAGTGACGACCAAAAAAGAGATTAGAGAAGTGCTAGGCATTCCTGAACGGACATT
AGATAAATTGCTGAAGGTACTGAAGGCGAATCAGGAAATTTTCTTTAAGATTAAACCAGGAAGAAATGGT
GGCATTCAACTTGCTAGTGTTAAATCATTGTTGCTATCGATCATTAAAGTAAAAAAAGAAGAAAAAGAAA
GCTATATAAAGGCGCTGACAAATTCTTTTGACTTAGAGCATACATTCATTCAAGAGACTTTAAACAAGCT
AGCAGAACGCCCTAAAACGGACACACAACTCGATTTGTTTAGCTATGATACAGGCTGAAAATAAAACCCG
CACTATGCCATTACATTTATATCTATGATACGTGTTTGTTTTTTCTTTGCTGTTTAGCGAATGATTAGCA
GAAATATACAGAGTAAGATTTTAATTAATTATTAGGGGGAGAAGGAGAGAGTAGCCCGAAAACTTTTAGT
TGGCTTGGACTGAACGAAGTGAGGGAAAGGCTACTAAAACGTCGAGGGGCAGTGAGAGCGAAGCGAACAC
TTGATTTTTTAATTTTCTATCTTTTATAGGTCATTAGAGTATACTTATTTGTCCTATAAACTATTTAGCA
GCATAATAGATTTATTGAATAGGTCATTTAAGTTGAGCATATTAGAGGAGGAAAATCTTGGAGAAATATT
TGAAGAACCCGATTACATGGATTGGATTAGTTCTTGTGGTTACGTGGTTTTTAACTAAAAGTAGTGAATT
TTTGATTTTTGGTGTGTGTGTCTTGTTGTTAGTATTTGCTAGTCAAAGTGATTAAATAGAATTGACCACT
TCTGCGCTCGGCCCTTCCGGCTGGCTGGTTTATTGCTGATAAATCTGGAGCCGGTGAGCGTGGGTCTCGC
GGTATCATTGCAGCACTGGGGCCAGATGGTAAGCCCTCCCGTATCGTAGTTATCTACACGACGGGGAGTC
AGGCAACTATGGATGAACGAAATAGACAGATCGCTGAGATAGGTGCCTCACTGATTAAGCATTGGTAACT
GTCAGACCAAGTTTACTCATATATACTTTAGATTGATTTAAAACTTCATTTTTAATTTAAAAGGATCTAG
GTGAAGATCCTTTTTGATAATCTCATGACCAAAATCCCTTAACGTGAGTTTTCGTTCCACTGAGCGTCAG
ACCCCGTAGAAAAGATCAAAGGATCTTCTTGAGATCCTTTTTTTCTGCGCGTAATCTGCTGCTTGCAAAC
AAAAAAACCACCGCTACCAGCGGTGGTTTGTTTGCCGGATCAAGAGCTACCAACTCTTTTTCCGAAGGTA
ACTGGCTTCAGCAGAGCGCAGATACCAAATACTGTTCTTCTAGTGTAGCCGTAGTTAGGCCACCACTTCA
AGAACTCTGTAGCACCGCCTACATACCTCGCTCTGCTAATCCTGTTACCAGTGGCTGCTGCCAGTGGCGA
TAAGTCGTGTCTTACCGGGTTGGACTCAAGACGATAGTTACCGGATAAGGCGCAGCGGTCGGGCTGAACG
GGGGGTTCGTGCACACAGCCCAGCTTGGAGCGAACGACCTACACCGAACTGAGATACCTACAGCGTGAGC
TATGAGAAAGCGCCACGCTTCCCGAAGGGAGAAAGGCGGACAGGTATCCGGTAAGCGGCAGGGTCGGAAC
AGGAGAGCGCACGAGGGA
